>Addgene plasmid #17671 | Cx43 delta dt GFP | addgene partial sequence | sequence record 23567 | 17671 with CMV-F
TAGCAGAGCTCTCTGGCTACTAGAGAACCCACTGCTTACTGGCTTATCGAAATTAATACGACTCACTATA
GGGAGACCCAAGCTGGCTAGTTAAGCTTGGTACCGAGCTCGGATCCACTAGTCCAGTGTGGTGGAATTGC
CCTTATGGGTGACTGGAGCGCCTTGGGGAAGCTGCTGGACAAGGTCCAAGCCTACTCCACGGCCGGAGGG
AAGGTGTGGCTGTCGGTGCTCTTCATTTTCAGAATCCTGCTCCTGGGGACAGCGGTTGAGTCAGCTTGGG
GTGATGAACAGTCTGCCTTTCGCTGTAACACTCAACAACCCGGTTGTGAAAATGTCTGCTATGACAAGTC
CTTCCCCATCTCTCACGTGCGCTTCTGGGTCCTTCAGATCATATTCGTGTCTGTGCCCACACTCCTGTAC
TTGGCTCACGTGTTCTATGTGATGAGAAAGGAAGAGAAGCTGAACAAGAAAGAAGAGGAGCTCAAAGTGG
CGCAGACCGACGGGGTCAACGTGGAGATGCACCTGAAGCAGATTGAAATCAAGAAGTTCAAGTATGGGAT
TGAAGAACACGGCAAGGTGAAGATGAGAGGTGGCCTGCTGAGAACCTACATCATCAGCATCCTCTTCAAG
TCTGTCTTCGAGGTGGCCTTCCTGCTGATCCAGTGGTACATCTATGGGTTCAGCCTGAGTGCGGTCTACA
CCTGCAAGAGAGATCCCTGCCCCCACCAGGTGGACTGCTTCTCNCACTCCCAAGTGAAAANCNTNTTCAT
CATCTNCATGCNGGGGGGCCNTGGGGTCNNCNCTCGAANTCATTGAGCTCTTCTATGTNTCTTCNCGATC
TTACACCCACACGGCCATGANCATCA
