[The description below was written by a language model from this plasmid's Addgene catalogue record.]
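Description:
Cx43 delta dt GFP is a mammalian expression plasmid built on the pcDNA3.1/CT-GFP-TOPO backbone, into which a mutant mouse connexin 43 (Gja1) coding sequence was inserted by TOPO cloning. It is maintained in E. coli as a high-copy plasmid under ampicillin selection, and it carries a neomycin resistance marker so that transfected mammalian cells can be selected with G418 to obtain stable lines. The record does not explicitly list the promoter, but the use of a CMV forward sequencing primer is consistent with the CMV immediate-early promoter that normally drives expression in pcDNA3.1-series vectors. No feature table is provided, so other backbone elements cannot be confirmed from the record.

The insert encodes Cx43, the gap junction alpha-1 protein, with amino acids 234–243 deleted. According to the depositor, this stretch corresponds to the tubulin binding site, which lies in the cytoplasmic C-terminal region of the protein. The open reading frame is fused in frame to a GFP supplied by the backbone at the C terminus, so the mutant connexin is produced as a fluorescent fusion protein that can be followed in live or fixed cells. The record does not state a specific application. However, the design suits experiments comparing this deletion mutant with wild-type Cx43-GFP to ask how loss of the tubulin interaction affects connexin trafficking, localisation, gap junction plaque formation, or other microtubule-related cellular behaviours dependent on Cx43.
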