Addgene plasmid #17671: Cx43 delta dt GFP
Depositing lab: Cecilia Lo. Depositing organization: National Heart, Lung, and Blood Institute (NHLBI).
Backbone
  Vector backbone: pcDNA3.1/CT-GFP-TOPO
  Vector type: Mammalian Expression
  Selectable markers: Neomycin (select with G418)
Growth in bacteria
  Bacterial resistance: Ampicillin, 100 μg/mL
  Growth temperature: 37°C
  Growth strain: DH5alpha
  Copy number: High Copy
Gene/Insert
  Gene/Insert name: Cx43
  Species: M. musculus (mouse)
  Mutation: a.a. 234-243 deleted
  GenBank ID: NM_010288
  Entrez Gene: Gja1 (a.k.a. Cnx43, Cx43, Cx43alpha1, Cxnk1, Gja-1, Npm1, connexin43)
  Tag / fusion protein: GFP (C terminal on backbone)
  Cloning method: TOPO Cloning
  Sequencing primers: 5′ CMV-F
Terms and licenses: Academic/Nonprofit Terms; Industry Terms: Not Available to Industry
Depositor comments: Amino acids 234-243 deleted (tubulin binding site).
How to cite: Cx43 delta dt GFP was a gift from Cecilia Lo (Addgene plasmid # 17671 ; http://n2t.net/addgene:17671 ; RRID:Addgene_17671)
